Addgene plasmid #206051: Cav2.2 HA pcDNA3
Purpose: expression of rabbit Cav2.2 calcium channel with an exofacial double HA tag in domain II
Depositing lab: Annette Dolphin. Publication: Functional exofacially tagged N-type calcium channels elucidate the interaction with auxiliary alpha2delta-1 subunits. Cassidy JS, Ferron L, Kadurin I, Pratt WS, Dolphin AC. Proc Natl Acad Sci U S A. 2014 Jun 17;111(24):8979-84. doi: 10.1073/pnas.1403731111. Epub 2014 Jun 2. PubMed 24889613.
Backbone
  Vector backbone: pcDNA3
  Backbone manufacturer: Invitrogen Life Technologies
  Backbone size w/o insert (bp): 5446
  Vector type: Mammalian Expression
Growth in bacteria
  Bacterial resistance: Ampicillin, 100 μg/mL
  Growth temperature: 37°C
  Growth strain: DH5alpha
  Copy number: High Copy
Gene/Insert
  Gene/Insert name: cacna1b (alt names: Cav2.2 alpha1B; Cav2.2 HA)
  Species: O. cuniculus (rabbit)
  Insert size (bp): 7086
  Entrez Gene: CACNA1B
  Promoter: CMV
  Cloning method: Restriction Enzyme; 5′ cloning site EcoRI (not destroyed); 3′ cloning site EcoRI (not destroyed)
  Sequencing primers: 5′ CTGGCTAACTAGAGAACC; 3′ GCATTTAGGTGACACTATAG
Resource information
  A portion of this plasmid was derived from a plasmid made by: Yasuo Mori
Terms and licenses: Academic/Nonprofit Terms; Industry Terms: Not Available to Industry
Depositor comments: 5' end of DNA is very GC rich
How to cite: Cav2.2 HA pcDNA3 was a gift from Annette Dolphin (Addgene plasmid # 206051 ; http://n2t.net/addgene:206051 ; RRID:Addgene_206051)
