[The description below was written by a language model from this plasmid's Addgene catalogue record and pLannotate feature annotations shown in this document.]
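Description:
Cav2.2 HA pcDNA3 is a mammalian expression plasmid built on the pcDNA3 backbone. It carries the rabbit (O. cuniculus) cacna1b cDNA, which encodes the pore-forming alpha1B subunit of the N-type voltage-gated calcium channel Cav2.2. The sequenced plasmid is about 12.6 kb, consistent with an insert of roughly 7.1 kb in a 5.4 kb backbone. The channel coding sequence was cloned between two retained EcoRI sites. It lies downstream of the human CMV immediate-early enhancer and promoter and upstream of the bovine growth hormone polyadenylation signal, which gives strong constitutive transcription in transfected mammalian cells. T7 and SP6 phage promoters flank the insert. The record notes that the 5' end of the cDNA is very GC rich.

The defining modification is a double HA epitope tag inserted in domain II of the channel at a position exposed on the extracellular face. The automated feature table annotates the CACNA1B open reading frame as a single feature and does not mark the tag separately, so its exact position comes only from the catalogue description. An exofacial tag lets antibody label channels at the plasma membrane of intact, non-permeabilised cells. This suits the construct to studies of surface expression and trafficking, and the associated work concerns the interaction with auxiliary alpha2delta-1 subunits.

For propagation in E. coli the plasmid has a high-copy ColE1/pUC-type origin and a β-lactamase gene for ampicillin selection, plus an f1 origin. An SV40 early promoter drives the neomycin phosphotransferase gene, followed by an SV40 poly(A) signal, which allows G418 selection of stably transfected mammalian cells.
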