Features (pLannotate 1.2.2; 22 found; start..end, strand, type, name):
    800..818     -  promoter       SP6 promoter: promoter for bacteriophage SP6 RNA polymerase
    844..1068    +  polyA_signal   bGH poly(A) signal: bovine growth hormone polyadenylation signal
   1072..1093    +  promoter       SV40 promoter (fragment): SV40 enhancer and early promoter
   1114..1542    +  rep_origin     f1 ori (sequence partly withheld): f1 bacteriophage origin of replication; arrow indicates direction of (+) strand synthesis
   1556..1885    +  promoter       SV40 promoter: SV40 enhancer and early promoter
   1952..2743    +  CDS            neo: KKA2_KLEPN - Also known as kan, nptII. Experimental evidence at protein level: Swiss-Prot protein existence level 1. Resistance to kanamycin, neomycin, paromomycin, ribostamycin, butirosin and gentamicin B. From Klebsiella pneumoniae.
   2767..2925    +  CDS            ble (fragment): BLE_KLEPN - Experimental evidence at protein level: Swiss-Prot protein existence level 1. Binding protein with a strong affinity to the bleomycin family of antibiotics. Binds to CL990; an antimitotic-antibiotic compound. From Klebsiella pneumoniae.
   2920..3041    +  polyA_signal   SV40 poly(A) signal: SV40 polyadenylation signal
   3112..3134    -  protein_bind   lac operator (fragment): The lac repressor binds to the lac operator to inhibit transcription in E. coli. This inhibition can be relieved by adding lactose or isopropyl-β-D-thiogalactopyranoside (IPTG). lac repressor encoded by lacI
   3138..3168    -  promoter       lac promoter: promoter for the E. coli lac operon
   3183..3204    -  protein_bind   CAP binding site: CAP binding activates transcription in the presence of cAMP. E. coli catabolite activator protein
   3217..3309    -  CDS            lacI (fragment): lac repressor; lacI; The lac repressor binds to the lac operator to inhibit transcription in E. coli. This inhibition can be relieved by adding lactose or isopropyl-β-D-thiogalactopyranoside (IPTG).
   3492..4080    -  rep_origin     ori: high-copy-number ColE1/pMB1/pBR322/pUC origin of replication
   4251..5111    -  CDS            AmpR: β-lactamase; bla; confers resistance to ampicillin, carbenicillin, and related antibiotics
   5112..5216    -  promoter       AmpR promoter: bla
   5275..5327    -  misc_feature   bom (fragment): basis of mobility region from pBR322
   5482..5861    +  enhancer       CMV enhancer: human cytomegalovirus immediate early enhancer
   5862..6065    +  promoter       CMV promoter: human cytomegalovirus (CMV) immediate early promoter
   6061..6094    +  LTR            5' LTR (truncated) (fragment): truncated 5' long terminal repeat (LTR) from HIV-1
   6110..6128    +  promoter       T7 promoter: promoter for bacteriophage T7 RNA polymerase
   6197..6222    -  misc_feature   MCS (fragment): pBluescript multiple cloning site
   6232..714     +  CDS            CACNA1B (across the origin): CAC1B_RABIT - Also known as CACH5, CACNL1A5. Experimental evidence at protein level: Swiss-Prot protein existence level 1. Voltage-sensitive calcium channels (VSCC) mediate the entry of calcium ions into excitable cells and are also involved in a variety of calcium-dependent processes, including muscle contraction, hormone or neurotransmitter release, gene expression, cell motility, cell division and cell death. The isoform alpha-1B gives rise to N-type calcium currents. N-type calcium channels belong to the 'high-voltage activated' (HVA) group and are specifically blocked by omega-conotoxin-
>Addgene plasmid #206051 | Cav2.2 HA pcDNA3 | addgene full sequence | sequence record 406766 | Addgene NGS Result
GAGCGGGAGCGCAGGCAGGAGCGGGGCCGGTCCCAGGAGCGGAGGCAGCCCTCGTCCTCCTCCTCGGAGA
AGCATCGCTTCTACTCCTGTGACCGCTTCGGGGGCCGCGAACCCCCACAGCCCAAGCCCTCCCTCAGTAG
TCACCCCACGTCGCCGACGGCCGGGCAGGAGCCGGGACCCCACCCGCAGGGGAGTGGTTCGGTTCACGGG
AGCCCCCTGCTGTCCACATCTGGTGCTAGCACCCCGGGCCGGGGGCGGAGGCAGCTCCCCCAGACCCCCT
TGACCCCCCGCCCCAGCGTCACCTACAAGACGGCCAACTCCTCGCCTGTCCACTTCGCCGGGGCACCGAG
CGGCCTCCCCGCCTTCTCCCCCGGCCGGCTCAGCCGGGGCCTCTCAGAACACAACGCCCTGCTGCAGAGG
GACCCGCTCAGCCGGCCCCTGGCGCCCGGCTCGCGCATCGGCTCCGACCCCTACCTGGGGCAGCGGCTGG
ACAGCGAGGCGCCCGCCCGTGCCCTGCCCGAGGACGCGCCCGCCTTTGAGGAGACCGCGGCCAGCAACTC
GGGCCGCTCCTCCCGGACCTCGTACGTGTCCTCACTGACCTCGCAGCCCCCGCCGCTGCGCCGCGTGCCC
AACGGCTACCACTGCACTCTGGGGCTGGGCGGGGGCGGCCGGGCGCGGCGCGGCTGCCACCACCCCGACC
GCGACCGCCGGTGCTAGACTAGTTCTAGCAAGCTTCGACGAATTCTGCAGATATCCATCACACTGGCGGC
CGCTCGAGCATGCATCTAGAGGGCCCTATTCTATAGTGTCACCTAAATGCTAGAGCTCGCTGATCAGCCT
CGACTGTGCCTTCTAGTTGCCAGCCATCTGTTGTTTGCCCCTCCCCCGTGCCTTCCTTGACCCTGGAAGG
TGCCACTCCCACTGTCCTTTCCTAATAAAATGAGGAAATTGCATCGCATTGTCTGAGTAGGTGTCATTCT
ATTCTGGGGGGTGGGGTGGGGCAGGACAGCAAGGGGGAGGATTGGGAAGACAATAGCAGGCATGCTGGGG
ATGCGGTGGGCTCTATGGCTTCTGAGGCGGAAAGAACCAGCTGGGGCTCTAGGGGGTATCCCC
[124 nt withheld, positions 1114-1237]
C
[91 nt withheld, positions 1239-1329]
A
[49 nt withheld, positions 1331-1379]
CCTTTGACGTTGGAGTCCACGTTCTTT
[37 nt withheld, positions 1407-1443]
ACCCTATCTCGGTCTATTCTTTTGATTTATAAGGGATTTTGCCGATTTCGGCCTATTGGTTAAAAAATGA
GCTGATTTAACAAAAATTTAACGCGAATTAATTCTGTGGAATGTGTGTCAGTTAGGGTGTGGAAAGTCCC
CAGGCTCCCCAGCAGGCAGAAGTATGCAAAGCATGCATCTCAATTAGTCAGCAACCAGGTGTGGAAAGTC
CCCAGGCTCCCCAGCAGGCAGAAGTATGCAAAGCATGCATCTCAATTAGTCAGCAACCATAGTCCCGCCC
CTAACTCCGCCCATCCCGCCCCTAACTCCGCCCAGTTCCGCCCATTCTCCGCCCCATGGCTGACTAATTT
TTTTTATTTATGCAGAGGCCGAGGCCGCCTCTGCCTCTGAGCTATTCCAGAAGTAGTGAGGAGGCTTTTT
TGGAGGCCTAGGCTTTTGCAAAAAGCTCCCGGGAGCTTGTATATCCATTTTCGGATCTGATCAAGAGACA
GGATGAGGATCGTTTCGCATGATTGAACAAGATGGATTGCACGCAGGTTCTCCGGCCGCTTGGGTGGAGA
GGCTATTCGGCTATGACTGGGCACAACAGACAATCGGCTGCTCTGATGCCGCCGTGTTCCGGCTGTCAGC
GCAGGGGCGCCCGGTTCTTTTTGTCAAGACCGACCTGTCCGGTGCCCTGAATGAACTGCAGGACGAGGCA
GCGCGGCTATCGTGGCTGGCCACGACGGGCGTTCCTTGCGCAGCTGTGCTCGACGTTGTCACTGAAGCGG
GAAGGGACTGGCTGCTATTGGGCGAAGTGCCGGGGCAGGATCTCCTGTCATCTCACCTTGCTCCTGCCGA
GAAAGTATCCATCATGGCTGATGCAATGCGGCGGCTGCATACGCTTGATCCGGCTACCTGCCCATTCGAC
CACCAAGCGAAACATCGCATCGAGCGAGCACGTACTCGGATGGAAGCCGGTCTTGTCGATCAGGATGATC
TGGACGAAGAGCATCAGGGGCTCGCGCCAGCCGAACTGTTCGCCAGGCTCAAGGCGCGCATGCCCGACGG
CGAGGATCTCGTCGTGACCCATGGCGATGCCTGCTTGCCGAATATCATGGTGGAAAATGGCCGCTTTTCT
GGATTCATCGACTGTGGCCGGCTGGGTGTGGCGGACCGCTATCAGGACATAGCGTTGGCTACCCGTGATA
TTGCTGAAGAGCTTGGCGGCGAATGGGCTGACCGCTTCCTCGTGCTTTACGGTATCGCCGCTCCCGATTC
GCAGCGCATCGCCTTCTATCGCCTTCTTGACGAGTTCTTCTGAGCGGGACTCTGGGGTTCGAAATGACCG
ACCAAGCGACGCCCAACCTGCCATCACGAGATTTCGATTCCACCGCCGCCTTCTATGAAAGGTTGGGCTT
CGGAATCGTTTTCCGGGACGCCGGCTGGATGATCCTCCAGCGCGGGGATCTCATGCTGGAGTTCTTCGCC
CACCCCAACTTGTTTATTGCAGCTTATAATGGTTACAAATAAAGCAATAGCATCACAAATTTCACAAATA
AAGCATTTTTTTCACTGCATTCTAGTTGTGGTTTGTCCAAACTCATCAATGTATCTTATCATGTCTGTAT
ACCGTCGACCTCTAGCTAGAGCTTGGCGTAATCATGGTCATAGCTGTTTCCTGTGTGAAATTGTTATCCG
CTCACAATTCCACACAACATACGAGCCGGAAGCATAAAGTGTAAAGCCTGGGGTGCCTAATGAGTGAGCT
AACTCACATTAATTGCGTTGCGCTCACTGCCCGCTTTCCAGTCGGGAAACCTGTCGTGCCAGCTGCATTA
ATGAATCGGCCAACGCGCGGGGAGAGGCGGTTTGCGTATTGGGCGCTCTTCCGCTTCCTCGCTCACTGAC
TCGCTGCGCTCGGTCGTTCGGCTGCGGCGAGCGGTATCAGCTCACTCAAAGGCGGTAATACGGTTATCCA
CAGAATCAGGGGATAACGCAGGAAAGAACATGTGAGCAAAAGGCCAGCAAAAGGCCAGGAACCGTAAAAA
GGCCGCGTTGCTGGCGTTTTTCCATAGGCTCCGCCCCCCTGACGAGCATCACAAAAATCGACGCTCAAGT
CAGAGGTGGCGAAACCCGACAGGACTATAAAGATACCAGGCGTTTCCCCCTGGAAGCTCCCTCGTGCGCT
CTCCTGTTCCGACCCTGCCGCTTACCGGATACCTGTCCGCCTTTCTCCCTTCGGGAAGCGTGGCGCTTTC
TCATAGCTCACGCTGTAGGTATCTCAGTTCGGTGTAGGTCGTTCGCTCCAAGCTGGGCTGTGTGCACGAA
CCCCCCGTTCAGCCCGACCGCTGCGCCTTATCCGGTAACTATCGTCTTGAGTCCAACCCGGTAAGACACG
ACTTATCGCCACTGGCAGCAGCCACTGGTAACAGGATTAGCAGAGCGAGGTATGTAGGCGGTGCTACAGA
GTTCTTGAAGTGGTGGCCTAACTACGGCTACACTAGAAGAACAGTATTTGGTATCTGCGCTCTGCTGAAG
CCAGTTACCTTCGGAAAAAGAGTTGGTAGCTCTTGATCCGGCAAACAAACCACCGCTGGTAGCGGTGGTT
TTTTTGTTTGCAAGCAGCAGATTACGCGCAGAAAAAAAGGATCTCAAGAAGATCCTTTGATCTTTTCTAC
GGGGTCTGACGCTCAGTGGAACGAAAACTCACGTTAAGGGATTTTGGTCATGAGATTATCAAAAAGGATC
TTCACCTAGATCCTTTTAAATTAAAAATGAAGTTTTAAATCAATCTAAAGTATATATGAGTAAACTTGGT
CTGACAGTTACCAATGCTTAATCAGTGAGGCACCTATCTCAGCGATCTGTCTATTTCGTTCATCCATAGT
TGCCTGACTCCCCGTCGTGTAGATAACTACGATACGGGAGGGCTTACCATCTGGCCCCAGTGCTGCAATG
ATACCGCGAGACCCACGCTCACCGGCTCCAGATTTATCAGCAATAAACCAGCCAGCCGGAAGGGCCGAGC
GCAGAAGTGGTCCTGCAACTTTATCCGCCTCCATCCAGTCTATTAATTGTTGCCGGGAAGCTAGAGTAAG
TAGTTCGCCAGTTAATAGTTTGCGCAACGTTGTTGCCATTGCTACAGGCATCGTGGTGTCACGCTCGTCG
TTTGGTATGGCTTCATTCAGCTCCGGTTCCCAACGATCAAGGCGAGTTACATGATCCCCCATGTTGTGCA
AAAAAGCGGTTAGCTCCTTCGGTCCTCCGATCGTTGTCAGAAGTAAGTTGGCCGCAGTGTTATCACTCAT
GGTTATGGCAGCACTGCATAATTCTCTTACTGTCATGCCATCCGTAAGATGCTTTTCTGTGACTGGTGAG
TACTCAACCAAGTCATTCTGAGAATAGTGTATGCGGCGACCGAGTTGCTCTTGCCCGGCGTCAATACGGG
ATAATACCGCGCCACATAGCAGAACTTTAAAAGTGCTCATCATTGGAAAACGTTCTTCGGGGCGAAAACT
CTCAAGGATCTTACCGCTGTTGAGATCCAGTTCGATGTAACCCACTCGTGCACCCAACTGATCTTCAGCA
TCTTTTACTTTCACCAGCGTTTCTGGGTGAGCAAAAACAGGAAGGCAAAATGCCGCAAAAAAGGGAATAA
GGGCGACACGGAAATGTTGAATACTCATACTCTTCCTTTTTCAATATTATTGAAGCATTTATCAGGGTTA
TTGTCTCATGAGCGGATACATATTTGAATGTATTTAGAAAAATAAACAAATAGGGGTTCCGCGCACATTT
CCCCGAAAAGTGCCACCTGACGTCGACGGATCGGGAGATCTCCCGATCCCCTATGGTGCACTCTCAGTAC
AATCTGCTCTGATGCCGCATAGTTAAGCCAGTATCTGCTCCCTGCTTGTGTGTTGGAGGTCGCTGAGTAG
TGCGCGAGCAAAATTTAAGCTACAACAAGGCAAGGCTTGACCGACAATTGCATGAAGAATCTGCTTAGGG
TTAGGCGTTTTGCGCTGCTTCGCGATGTACGGGCCAGATATACGCGTTGACATTGATTATTGACTAGTTA
TTAATAGTAATCAATTACGGGGTCATTAGTTCATAGCCCATATATGGAGTTCCGCGTTACATAACTTACG
GTAAATGGCCCGCCTGGCTGACCGCCCAACGACCCCCGCCCATTGACGTCAATAATGACGTATGTTCCCA
TAGTAACGCCAATAGGGACTTTCCATTGACGTCAATGGGTGGAGTATTTACGGTAAACTGCCCACTTGGC
AGTACATCAAGTGTATCATATGCCAAGTACGCCCCCTATTGACGTCAATGACGGTAAATGGCCCGCCTGG
CATTATGCCCAGTACATGACCTTATGGGACTTTCCTACTTGGCAGTACATCTACGTATTAGTCATCGCTA
TTACCATGGTGATGCGGTTTTGGCAGTACATCAATGGGCGTGGATAGCGGTTTGACTCACGGGGATTTCC
AAGTCTCCACCCCATTGACGTCAATGGGAGTTTGTTTTGGCACCAAAATCAACGGGACTTTCCAAAATGT
CGTAACAACTCCGCCCCATTGACGCAAATGGGCGGTAGGCGTGTACGGTGGGAGGTCTATATAAGCAGAG
CTCTCTGGCTAACTAGAGAACCCACTGCTTACTGGCTTATCGAAATTAATACGACTCACTATAGGGAGAC
CCAAGCTTGGTACCGAGCTCGGATCCACTAGTAACGGCCGCCAGTGTGCTGGAATTCCTCGAGGGTACCG
GGCCCCCCCTCGAGGTCGAAGCTTGATCATGGTCCGCTTCGGGGACGAGCTGGGCGGCCGCTATGGGGGC
GCGGGCGGCGCGGAGCGGGCCCGGGGCGGCGGGGCCGGCGGGGCTGGCGGCCCGGGCCCCGGGGGGCTGC
CGCCGGGCCAGCGGGTCCTCTACAAACAGTCGATCGCGCAGCGCGCGCGGACCATGGCGCTGTACAACCC
CATCCCGGTCAAGCAGAACTGCTTCACCGTCAACCGCTCGCTCTTCGTCTTCAGCGAGGACAACGTCGTC
CGCAAATACGCCAAGCGCATCACCGAGTGGCCTCCGTTCGAGTACATGATCCTGGCCACCATCATCGCCA
ACTGCATCGTGCTGGCCCTGGAGCAGCACCTCCCTGACGGGGACAAGACGCCTATGTCCGAGCGCCTGGA
TGACACCGAGCCCTACTTCATTGGGATCTTCTGCTTCGAGGCGGGGATCAAGATCCTGGCCCTGGGCTTT
GTTCTGCACAAGGGCTCCTATCTGCGGAACGGCTGGAACGTCATGGACTTCGTGGTAGTCCTCACGGGGA
TTCTTGCCACAGCCGGAACCGACTTCGACCTGCGAACGCTGAGGGCTGTGCGTGTGCTAAGGCCCCTGAA
GCTGGTGTCTGGGATTCCGAGCTTGCAAGTGGTGCTCAAGTCCATCATGAAGGCCATGGTCCCGCTGCTG
CAGATCGGGCTGCTGCTCTTCTTCGCCATCCTCATGTTTGCCATCATCGGCCTCGAGTTCTACATGGGCA
AGTTCCACAAGGCCTGCTTCCCCAACAGCACAGACCCAGATCCCGTGGGTGACTTCCCCTGTGGCAAGGA
GGCCCCGGCCCGGCTCTGTGAGGGAGACACGGAGTGCCGGGAGTACTGGGCCGGACCCAACTTTGGTATC
ACCAACTTTGACAACATCCTGTTTGCCATCTTGACCGTGTTCCAGTGCATCACCATGGAGGGCTGGACTG
ACATCCTCTACAATACAAACGATGCAGCCGGCAACACGTGGAACTGGCTCTACTTCATCCCTCTCATCAT
CATCGGCTCCTTCTTCATGCTCAACCTGGTGCTGGGTGTGCTCTCAGGAGAGTTTGCTAAGGAGCGCGAG
AGAGTGGAGAACCGCCGCGCCTTCCTGAAGCTCCGGCGGCAGCAGCAGATTGAGCGGGAGCTCAACGGGT
ACCTGGAGTGGATCTTCAAGGCTGAGGAAGTCATGCTGGCTGAGGAGGACAGGAACGCAGAGGAGAAGTC
CCCTCTGGATGCAGTGTTGAAGAGAGCAGCTGCCAAGAAGAGCAGAAGCGACCTGATCCAGGCCGAGGAG
GGGGAGGGCCGGCTCACAGGCCTCTGTGCTCCCGGTTCCCCGTTCGCCCGTGCCAGCCTGAAAAGCGGGA
AGACGGAGAGCTCGTCGTACTTCCGGAGGAAGGAGAAGATGTTCCGCTTCTTCATCCGGCGCATGGTGAA
GGCACAGAGCTTCTACTGGACGGTGCTGTGTGTGGTGGCACTGAACACACTGTGCGTGGCCATGGTGCAC
TACAACCAGCCGCAGCGGCTCACCACGGCATTGTACTTTGCAGAGTTTGTTTTCCTGGGTCTCTTCCTCA
CAGAGATGTCCCTGAAGATGTATGGCCTGGGGCCCAGGAGCTACTTCCGGTCCTCCTTCAACTGTTTTGA
CTTTGGGGTCATCGTGGGCAGTATCTTTGAAGTGGTCTGGGCTGCTTACCCCTACGACGTCCCCGACTAC
GCCGGCTACCCGTACGACGTCCCGGACTACGCCGGCGTCGACGTCAAGCCAGGGACCTCCTTCGGGATCA
GTGTTCTGCGGGCTCTGCGCTTACTGAGAATCTTCAAGGTCACCAAATACTGGAACTCCCTACGGAACCT
GGTGGTGTCTCTGCTCAACTCCATGAAGTCCATCATCAGCCTCCTCTTCCTGCTCTTCCTGTTCATTGTT
GTCTTTGCTCTGCTGGGGATGCAGCTGTTTGGAGGCCAGTTCAACTTTAAAGACGAGACCCCAACGACCA
ACTTTGACACCTTCCCTGCTGCTATCCTCACCGTCTTCCAGATCCTGACCGGAGAGGACTGGAATGCGGT
CATGTACCACGGGATCGAGTCGCAAGGTGGCGTCAGCAGAGGAATGTTCTCCTCCTTCTACTTCATTGTC
CTCACTCTGTTTGGGAACTACACCCTGCTGAATGTCTTCCTGGCCATTGCTGTGGACAACCTTGCCAATG
CTCAGGAGCTGACCAAGGATGAAGAGGAGATGGAAGAAGCAGCCAATCAGAAACTCGCCTTGCAGAAGGC
CAAGGAAGTGGCTGAAGTCAGCCCCATGTCTGCTGCGAACATCTCCATTGCCGCCAGGCAGCAGAACTCG
GCCAAAGCGCGCTCGGTGTGGGAGCAGCGAGCCAGCCAGCTGCGGCTGCAGAACCTGAGGGCCAGCTGCG
AGGCGCTGTACAGCGAGATGGACCCCGAGGAGAGGCTGCGCTACGCCACCGCGCGCCACCTGCGGCCCGA
CGTGAAGACGCACCTGGACCGGCCGCTGGTGGTTGAGCCCGGCCGCGACGCTCCGCGGGGCCCCCCGGGG
GGGAAGTCCCGGCCGGATGGCTCGGAGGCCCCCGAGGGTGCGGATCCCCCGCGCAGGCATCACCGGCACC
GAGACAAGGACAAGGCTCCCGCCACGGTCCCCTCGGCGGGGGAACAGGACAGAGCCGAAGCTCTGAGGGC
AGAGGGCGGGGAGCTGGGGCCCCGCGAGGAGCGGGGGCGGCCACGCCGCAGCCGCAGCAAGGAGGCCCCG
GGCGCCCCGGAGGTGCGCAGCGATCGCGGCCGTGGCCCGTGTCCTGAAGGTGGTCGGCGCCACCACCGGC
GCGGGTCACCGGAGGAGGCAGCTGAGAGGGAGCCCCGCCGCCACCGCGCGCACCGGCACGGGCCCGACCC
GGGCAAGGAGGGCCCAGCGTCCGGGACCAGGGGCGAGCGGCGCGCACGACACCGCACGGGCCCCCGGGCG
TGCCCCCGGGAGGCTGAGAGCAGCGAGGAGCCTGCGCGGCGGCACCGGGCTCGGCACAAGGCGCCGCCCA
CCCAGGAGACCGCGGAGAAGGACAAGGAGGCTGCCGAGAAGGGGGGCGAGGCCACGGAGGCCGAGAAGGA
CAAGGAGGCTCGGAACCACCAGCCCAAGGAGCTGCCCTGTGACCTGGAGGCCATCGGCATGCTGGGAGTG
GGCGCTGTGCATACGCTGCCCAGCACCTGTCTGCAGAAGGTGGAGGAGCAGCCAGAGGATGCGGACAACC
AGCGGAACGTCACCCGCATGGGTAGTCAGCCCCCGGACACCAGCACCACTGTGCACATTCCTGTGACGCT
GACCGGCCCCCCCGGGGAGACCACGGTAGTGCCCAGTGGAAACGTGGACCTGGAAAGTCAAGCAGAGGGG
AAGAAGGAGGTGGAAACCAGCGATGTGATGAGGAGCGGCCCTCGGCCCATTGTCCCGTACAGTTCCATGT
TCTGTTTAAGCCCAACCAACCTGCTGCGCCGCTGCTGCCACTACATTGTGACCATGCGATACTTCGAGAT
GGTCATCCTCGTGGTCATCGCCCTGAGCAGCATCGCCCTGGCTGCCGAGGACCCCGTGAGAACAGACTCT
CCCAGGAATAATGCTCTGAAGTACATGGACTACATCTTCACAGGCGTCTTCACCTTCGAGATGGTGATAA
AGATGATCGATTTGGGACTGCTGCTACACCCTGGAGCCTATTTCCGGGATCTGTGGAACATTCTGGACTT
CATTGTGGTCAGTGGGGCCCTGGTGGCATTTGCTTTCTCAGGATCCAAAGGGAAAGACATCAGCACCATC
AAATCCCTGAGAGTCCTGCGTGTGCTGCGGCCACTCAAGACCATCAAGCGGCTGCCCAAGCTCAAGGCCG
TGTTTGACTGTGTGGTGAACTCACTGAAAAACGTCCTCAACATCCTGATCGTCTACATGCTCTTCATGTT
CATCTTTGCCGTCATTGCCGTGCAGCTCTTCAAAGGGAAGTTCTTCTACTGCACGGACGAATCCAAGGAG
CTGGAGCGTGACTGCAGGGGTCAGTATTTGGATTATGAGAAGGAGGAAGTGGAAGCTCAACCGAGGCAGT
GGAAGAAATATGACTTCCACTATGACAACGTGCTCTGGGCTCTGCTAACGCTCTTCACGGTGTCCACAGG
GGAAGGGTGGCCCATGGTGCTGAAACACTCTGTGGATGCCACCTACGAGGAGCAGGGCCCGAGCCCCGGG
TACCGCATGGAGCTCTCCATCTTCTACGTGGTCTACTTTGTGGTCTTTCCCTTCTTCTTTGTCAACATCT
TCGTGGCCTTGATCATCATCACCTTCCAGGAGCAGGGGGACAAGGTGATGTCCGAGTGCAGCCTGGAGAA
GAACGAGAGGGCTTGCATCGACTTTGCCATCAGCGCCAGACCCCTGACGCGGTACATGCCCCAGAACAAG
CAGTCGTTCCAGTATAAGACGTGGACGTTCGTGGTGTCCCCACCTTTTGAGTACTTCATCATGGCTATGA
TCGCCCTCAACACTGTGGTGCTGATGATGAAGTTCTACGATGCGCCGTACGAGTATGAGCTAATGCTGAA
ATGCCTGAACATCGTGTTCACGTCCATGTTCTCCATGGAGTGTGTGCTGAAGATCATCGCCTTCGGGGTG
CTGAACTATTTCAGAGATGCCTGGAATGTCTTTGACTTTGTCACGGTGTTGGGAAGTATTACTGATATTT
TGGTAACAGAGATTGCGAACAACTTCATCAACCTCAGCTTCCTGCGCCTGTTCCGGGCCGCGCGGCTCAT
CAAGCTGCTGCGCCAGGGCTACACCATCCGCATCCTGCTTTGGACCTTCGTGCAGTCCTTCAAGGCGCTG
CCCTACGTGTGTCTCCTCATCGCCATGCTCTTCTTCATCTACGCCATCATTGGCATGCAGGTTTTTGGGA
ACATCGCCCTGGACGATGACACCAGCATCAACAGGCACAATAACTTCCGGACGTTTCTGCAGGCCTTGAT
GTTGCTGTTCAGGAGCGCCACGGGGGAGGCCTGGCACGAGATAATGCTGTCGTGCCTCAGCAGCCGGGCC
TGCGACGAGCACTCCAATGCCAGCGAGTGCGGCAGCGACTTTGCCTACTTTTACTTCGTCTCCTTCATCT
TCCTCTGCTCCTTTCTGATGTTGAACCTCTTTGTGGCTGTGATCATGGACAATTTTGAGTACCTTACACG
GGACTCTTCCATCTTAGGGCCTCACCACCTGGATGAGTTCATCCGGGTCTGGGCTGAATACGACCCGGCC
GCGTGTGGGCGCATCAGTTACAGTGACATGTTTGAGATGCTGAAGCACATGTCCCCACCCCTGGGGCTGG
GGAAGAAGTGCCCTGCTCGAGTCGCGTACAAGCGCCTGGTCCGCATGAACATGCCCATCTCCAGTGAGGA
CATGACGGTGCACTTCACATCCACGCTGATGGCTCTCATTCGGACAGCGCTGGACATCAAGCTGGCACCA
GCTGGGACCAAGCAGCACCAGTGCGACGCAGAGCTGAGGAAGGAGATTTCCTGTGTGTGGGCCAATCTGC
CCCAGAAGACCCTGGACTTACTGGTACCACCCCATAAGCCTGACGAGATGACGGTGGGCAAAGTCTATGC
AGCTCTGATGATCTTCGACTTCTACAAACAGAACAAAACCAGCAGAGACCAGACTCAGCAAGCCCCCGGA
GGCCTGTCCCAGCTGGGCCCCGTGTCCCTGTTCCACCCGCTGAAGGCCACGCTGGAGCAGACTCAGCCGG
CGCTGCGTGGAGCCCGGGCTTTCCTGCGGCAGAAGAGTTCTGCCTCCCTGAGCAACGGCGGGGCCGTACA
AACCCAGGAGAGCGGCATCAAGGAATCGGTTTCTTGGGGCACTCAGAGGACCCAGGATGTGCTTTGCGAG
GCCAGGGCACCCCTGGAGCGGGGCCACTCAGCTGAGATCCCAGTCGGGCAGCCTGGGACACTGGCTGTAG
ATGTCCAGATGCAGAACATGACTCTGAGTGGCCCTGACGCCGAGCCGCAGCCAGGGCTGGAGAGCCAGGG
CCGAGCCGCCTCCATGCCCCGCCTGGCCGCAGAAACACAGCCCGCGCCTGACGCCAGCCCCATGAAGCGC
TCCATCTCCACGCTGGCCCCGCGCCCCCACACGGCCCGGCTCGGCAGCACCGCGCTGGACCGCCCAGCCC
CCAGCCAGGCCCCGCACCATCACCACCACCGCTGCCACCGCCGCAGGGACAGGAAGCAGCGGTCCCTGGA
GAAGGGTCCCAGCCTGTCTGCTGACACAGATGGGGCCCCCGACAGCACGGTGGGGCCAGGACTGCCCACG
GGGGAGGGCCCCCCCGGCTGCAGGCGG
